Addgene plasmid #49357: pRF-BetI
Depositing lab: Christopher Voigt. Depositing organization: Massachusetts Institute of Technology. Publication: Genomic mining of prokaryotic repressors for orthogonal logic gates. Stanton BC, Nielsen AA, Tamsir A, Clancy K, Peterson T, Voigt CA. Nat Chem Biol. 2013 Dec 8. doi: 10.1038/nchembio.1411. PubMed 24316737.
Backbone
  Vector backbone: pEXT20
  Vector type: Bacterial Expression, Synthetic Biology
Growth in bacteria
  Bacterial resistance: Ampicillin, 100 μg/mL
  Growth temperature: 37°C
  Growth strain: DH10B
  Copy number: Low Copy
Gene/Insert
  Gene/Insert name: BetI repressor
  Species: Escherichia coli
  Cloning method: Ligation Independent Cloning
  Sequencing primers: 5′ NA; 3′ EGFP-N
Terms and licenses: Academic/Nonprofit Terms; Industry Terms: Not Available to Industry
Depositor comments: Plasmid also contains YFP reporter (whose expression is controlled by a constitutive promoter containing an operator site for the indicated repressor).
How to cite: pRF-BetI was a gift from Christopher Voigt (Addgene plasmid # 49357 ; http://n2t.net/addgene:49357 ; RRID:Addgene_49357)
