[The description below was written by a language model from this plasmid's Addgene catalogue record and the feature table of its GenBank file.]
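Description:
pRF-BetI is a 7.3 kb bacterial expression and synthetic biology plasmid built on the pEXT20 backbone, designed to measure how a single repressor acts on its cognate promoter in E. coli. It is maintained through a p15A origin (listed as low copy in the catalogue, annotated as medium copy in the feature table), which is compatible with ColE1-type plasmids. Selection is by ampicillin through the bla beta-lactamase gene. An f1 phage origin is also present, and the plasmid carries its own lacI gene.

The construct combines a repressor expression unit and a reporter unit on one plasmid. A tac promoter followed by a symmetric lac operator sits at the start of the map, and the rrnB T1 and T7Te terminators lie roughly 650 bp downstream. The E. coli BetI repressor insert is not annotated as a feature, but this unannotated interval is presumably where it resides. Plasmid-encoded LacI keeps the tac promoter off until IPTG is added, so repressor levels can be titrated with inducer. Downstream, a strong ribosome binding site drives an EYFP coding sequence, which is terminated by rrnB T1 and T2. According to the depositor, YFP is expressed from a constitutive promoter containing an operator site for BetI; this promoter is likewise not annotated in the feature table. Inducing BetI should therefore lower fluorescence, giving a response curve for the repressor–promoter pair. The associated work concerns mining prokaryotic repressors to build orthogonal genetic logic gates, which fits use of this plasmid for characterising BetI repression and testing its cross-reactivity.
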