LOCUS       Exported 7306 bp ds-DNA circular SYN 12-MAY-2021
DEFINITION  synthetic circular DNA
ACCESSION   .
VERSION     .
KEYWORDS    pRF-BetI
SOURCE      synthetic DNA construct
  ORGANISM  synthetic DNA construct
REFERENCE   1 (bases 1 to 7306)
  AUTHORS   Stanton BC, Nielsen AA, Tamsir A, Clancy K, Peterson T, Voigt CA
  TITLE     Genomic mining of prokaryotic repressors for orthogonal logic gates.
  JOURNAL   Nat Chem Biol. 2013 Dec 8. doi: 10.1038/nchembio.1411.
  PUBMED    24316737
REFERENCE   2 (bases 1 to 7306)
  AUTHORS   .
  TITLE     Direct Submission
  JOURNAL   Exported May 12, 2021 from SnapGene Server 1.1.58
            http://www.snapgene.com
FEATURES             Location/Qualifiers
     source          1..7306
                     /organism="synthetic DNA construct"
                     /mol_type="other DNA"
     promoter        3..31
                     /label=tac promoter
                     /note="strong E. coli promoter; hybrid between the trp and
                     lac UV5 promoters"
     protein_bind    37..56
                     /label=lac operator (symmetric)
                     /bound_moiety="lac repressor encoded by lacI"
                     /note="The lac repressor binds to the lac operator to
                     inhibit transcription in E. coli. This inhibition can be
                     relieved by adding lactose or
                     isopropyl-beta-D-thiogalactopyranoside (IPTG). The
                     symmetric lac operator was optimized for tight binding of
                     lac repressor."
     terminator      704..775
                     /label=rrnB T1 terminator
                     /note="transcription terminator T1 from the E. coli rrnB
                     gene"
     terminator      791..818
                     /label=T7Te terminator
                     /note="phage T7 early transcription terminator"
     RBS             896..907
                     /note="strong bacterial ribosome binding site (Elowitz and
                     Leibler, 2000)"
     CDS             914..1633
                     /codon_start=1
                     /product="enhanced YFP"
                     /label=EYFP
                     /note="mammalian codon-optimized"
                     /translation="MVSKGEELFTGVVPILVELDGDVNGHKFSVSGEGEGDATYGKLTL
                     KFICTTGKLPVPWPTLVTTFGYGLQCFARYPDHMKLHDFFKSAMPEGYVQERTIFFKDD
                     GNYKTRAEVKFEGDTLVNRIELKGIDFKEDGNILGHKLEYNYNSHNVYIMADKQKNGIK
                     VNFKIRHNIEDGSVQLADHYQQNTPIGDGPVLLPDNHYLSYQSALSKDPNEKRDHMVLL
                     EFVTAAGITLGMDELYK"
     primer_bind     complement(959..980)
                     /label=EGFP-N
                     /note="EGFP, reverse primer"
     primer_bind     complement(1220..1239)
                     /label=EXFP-R
                     /note="For distinguishing EGFP variants, reverse primer"
     primer_bind     1567..1588
                     /label=EGFP-C
                     /note="EGFP, forward primer"
     primer_bind     complement(1673..1690)
                     /label=pBAD Reverse
                     /note="For vectors with E. coli araBAD promoter, reverse
                     primer"
     terminator      1843..1929
                     /gene="Escherichia coli rrnB"
                     /label=rrnB T1 terminator
                     /note="transcription terminator T1 from the E. coli rrnB
                     gene"
     terminator      2021..2048
                     /label=rrnB T2 terminator
                     /note="transcription terminator T2 from the E. coli rrnB
                     gene"
     promoter        2067..2158
                     /gene="bla"
                     /label=AmpR promoter
     CDS             2159..3019
                     /codon_start=1
                     /gene="bla"
                     /product="beta-lactamase"
                     /label=AmpR
                     /note="confers resistance to ampicillin, carbenicillin, and
                     related antibiotics"
                     /translation="MSIQHFRVALIPFFAAFCLPVFAHPETLVKVKDAEDQLGARVGYI
                     ELDLNSGKILESFRPEERFPMMSTFKVLLCGAVLSRVDAGQEQLGRRIHYSQNDLVEYS
                     PVTEKHLTDGMTVRELCSAAITMSDNTAANLLLTTIGGPKELTAFLHNMGDHVTRLDRW
                     EPELNEAIPNDERDTTMPAAMATTLRKLLTGELLTLASRQQLIDWMEADKVAGPLLRSA
                     LPAGWFIADKSGAGERGSRGIIAALGPDGKPSRIVVIYTTGSQATMDERNRQIAEIGAS
                     LIKHW"
     primer_bind     complement(2377..2396)
                     /label=Amp-R
                     /note="Ampicillin resistance gene, reverse primer"
     rep_origin      3061..3516
                     /direction=RIGHT
                     /label=f1 ori
                     /note="f1 bacteriophage origin of replication; arrow
                     indicates direction of (+) strand synthesis"
     primer_bind     complement(3148..3167)
                     /label=F1ori-R
                     /note="F1 origin, reverse primer"
     primer_bind     complement(4347..4364)
                     /label=L4440
                     /note="L4440 vector, forward primer"
     rep_origin      complement(4481..5026)
                     /direction=LEFT
                     /label=p15A ori
                     /note="Plasmids containing the medium-copy-number p15A
                     origin of replication can be propagated in E. coli cells
                     that contain a second plasmid with the ColE1 origin. "
     primer_bind     complement(4561..4580)
                     /label=pBR322ori-F
                     /note="pBR322 origin, forward primer"
     primer_bind     5098..5117
                     /label=pBRrevBam
                     /note="pBR322 vectors, tet region, downstream of BamHI,
                     reverse primer"
     CDS             complement(6092..7174)
                     /codon_start=1
                     /gene="lacI"
                     /product="lac repressor"
                     /label=lacI
                     /note="The lac repressor binds to the lac operator to
                     inhibit transcription in E. coli. This inhibition can be
                     relieved by adding lactose or
                     isopropyl-beta-D-thiogalactopyranoside (IPTG)."
                     /translation="MKPVTLYDVAEYAGVSYQTVSRVVNQASHVSAKTREKVEAAMAEL
                     NYIPNRVAQQLAGKQSLLIGVATSSLALHAPSQIVAAIKSRADQLGASVVVSMVERSGV
                     EACKAAVHNLLAQRVSGLIINYPLDDQDAIAVEAACTNVPALFLDVSDQTPINSIIFSH
                     EDGTRLGVEHLVALGHQQIALLAGPLSSVSARLRLAGWHKYLTRNQIQPIAEREGDWSA
                     MSGFQQTMQMLNEGIVPTAMLVANDQMALGAMRAITESGLRVGADISVVGYDDTEDSSC
                     YIPPLTTIKQDFRLLGQTSVDRLLQLSQGQAVKGNQLLPVSLVKRKTTLAPNTQTASPR
                     ALADSLMQLARQVSRLESGQ"
     primer_bind     7136..7155
                     /label=LacI-R
                     /note="LacI, reverse primer"
ORIGIN
        1 tgttgacaat taatcatcgg ctcgtataat gtgtggaatt gtgagcgctc acaattgcta
       61 cgacttgctc atttgacaga ggataactac tagtgccgaa actgggtatg cagagcattc
      121 gtcgtcgtca gctgattgat gcaaccctgg aagcaattaa tgaagttggt atgcatgatg
      181 caaccattgc acagattgca cgtcgtgccg gtgttagcac cggtattatt agccattatt
      241 tccgcgataa aaacggtctg ctggaagcaa ccatgcgtga tattaccagc cagctgcgtg
      301 atgcagttct gaatcgtctg catgcactgc cgcagggtag cgcagaacag cgtctgcagg
      361 caattgttgg tggtaatttt gatgaaaccc aggttagcag cgcagcaatg aaagcatggc
      421 tggcattttg ggcaagcagc atgcatcagc cgatgctgta tcgtctgcag caggttagca
      481 gtcgtcgtct gctgagcaat ctggttagcg aatttcgtcg tgaactgcct cgtgaacagg
      541 cacaagaggc aggttatggt ctggcagcac tgattgatgg tctgtggctg cgtgcagcac
      601 tgagcggtaa accgctggat aaaacccgtg caaatagcct gacccgtcat tttatcaccc
      661 agcatctgcc gaccgattaa tcgtaaggcg agcccccagg catcaaataa aacgaaaggc
      721 tcagtcgaaa gactgggcct ttcgttttat ctgttgtttg tcggtgaacg ctctctacta
      781 gagtcacact ggctcacctt cgggtgggcc tttctgcgtt tataataccg tcattcatgg
      841 attcgttacc aattgacaat tgattggacg ttcaatataa tgctagctac tagagaaaga
      901 ggagaaatac tagatggtga gcaagggcga ggagctgttc accggggtgg tgcccatcct
      961 ggtcgagctg gacggcgacg taaacggcca caagttcagc gtgtccggcg agggcgaggg
     1021 cgatgccacc tacggcaagc tgaccctgaa gttcatctgc accaccggca agctgcccgt
     1081 gccctggccc accctcgtga ccaccttcgg ctacggcctg caatgcttcg cccgctaccc
     1141 cgaccacatg aagctgcacg acttcttcaa gtccgccatg cccgaaggct acgtccagga
     1201 gcgcaccatc ttcttcaagg acgacggcaa ctacaagacc cgcgccgagg tgaagttcga
     1261 gggcgacacc ctggtgaacc gcatcgagct gaagggcatc gacttcaagg aggacggcaa
     1321 catcctgggg cacaagctgg agtacaacta caacagccac aacgtctata tcatggccga
     1381 caagcagaag aacggcatca aggtgaactt caagatccgc cacaacatcg aggacggcag
     1441 cgtgcagctc gccgaccact accagcagaa cacccccatc ggcgacggcc ccgtgctgct
     1501 gcccgacaac cactacctga gctaccagtc cgccctgagc aaagacccca acgagaagcg
     1561 cgatcacatg gtcctgctgg agttcgtgac cgccgccggg atcactctcg gcatggacga
     1621 gctgtacaag taataagctt ggctgttttg gcggatgaga gaagattttc agcctgatac
     1681 agattaaatc agaacgcaga agcggtctga taaaacagaa tttgcctggc ggcagtagcg
     1741 cggtggtccc acctgacccc atgccgaact cagaagtgaa acgccgtagc gccgatggta
     1801 gtgtggggtc tccccatgcg agagtaggga actgccaggc atcaaataaa acgaaaggct
     1861 cagtcgaaag actgggcctt tcgttttatc tgttgtttgt cggtgaacgc tctcctgagt
     1921 aggacaaatc cgccgggagc ggatttgaac gttgcgaagc aacggcccgg agggtggcgg
     1981 gcaggacgcc cgccataaac tgccaggcat caaattaagc agaaggccat cctgacggat
     2041 ggcctttttg cgtttctaca aactcttttg tttatttttc taaatacatt caaatatgta
     2101 tccgctcatg agacaataac cctgataaat gcttcaataa tattgaaaaa ggaagactat
     2161 gagtattcaa catttccgtg tcgcccttat tccctttttt gcggcatttt gccttcctgt
     2221 ttttgctcac ccagaaacgc tggtgaaagt aaaagatgct gaagatcagt tgggtgcacg
     2281 agtgggttac atcgaactgg atctcaacag cggtaagatc cttgagagtt ttcgccccga
     2341 agaacgtttt ccaatgatga gcacttttaa agttctgcta tgtggcgcgg tattatcccg
     2401 tgttgacgcc gggcaagagc aactcggtcg ccgcatacac tattctcaga atgacttggt
     2461 tgagtactca ccagtcacag aaaagcatct tacggatggc atgacagtaa gagaattatg
     2521 cagtgctgcc ataaccatga gtgataacac tgcggccaac ttacttctga caacgatcgg
     2581 aggaccgaag gagctaaccg cttttttgca caacatgggg gatcatgtaa ctcgccttga
     2641 tcgttgggaa ccggagctga atgaagccat accaaacgac gagcgtgaca ccacgatgcc
     2701 tgcagcaatg gcaacaacgt tgcgcaaact attaactggc gaactactta ctctagcttc
     2761 ccggcaacaa ttaatagact ggatggaggc ggataaagtt gcaggaccac ttctgcgctc
     2821 ggcccttccg gctggctggt ttattgctga taaatctgga gccggtgagc gtgggtctcg
     2881 cggtatcatt gcagcactgg ggccagatgg taagccctcc cgtatcgtag ttatctacac
     2941 gacggggagt caggcaacta tggatgaacg aaatagacag atcgctgaga taggtgcctc
     3001 actgattaag cattggtaac tgtcagacca agtttactca tatatacttt agattgattn
     3061 nnnnnnnnnn nnnnnnnnnn nnnnnnnnnn nnnnnnnnnn nnnnnnnnnn nnnnnnnnnn
     3121 nnnnnnnnnn nnnnnnnnnn nnnnnnnnnn nnnnnnnnnn nnnnnnnnnn nnnnnnnnnn
     3181 nnnncnnnnn nnnnnnnnnn nnnnnnnnnn nnnnnnnnnn nnnnnnnnnn nnnnnnnnnn
     3241 nnnnnnnnnn nnnnnnnnnn nnnnnnnnnn nnnnnnnnnn nnnnnnnnnn nnnnnnnnnn
     3301 nnnnnnnnnn nnnnnnnnnn nnnnnncctt tgacgttgga gtccacgttc tttaatagtg
     3361 gactcttgtt ccaaacttga acaacactca accctatctc gggctattct tttgatttat
     3421 aagggatttt gccgatttcg gcctattggt taaaaaatga gctgatttaa caaaaattta
     3481 acgcgaattt taacaaaata ttaacgttta caatttaaaa ggatctaggt gaagatcctt
     3541 tttgataatc tcatgaccaa aatcccttaa cgtgagtttt cgttccactg agcgtcagac
     3601 cccgtagaaa agatcaaagg atcttcttga gatccttttt ttctgcgcgt aatctgctgc
     3661 ttgcaaacaa aaaaaccacc gctaccagcg gtggtttgtt tgccggatca agagctacca
     3721 actctttttc cgaaggtaac tggcttcagc agagcgcaga taccaaatac tgtccttcta
     3781 gtgtagccgt agttaggcca ccacttcaag aactctgtag caccgcctac atacctcgct
     3841 ctgctaatcc tgttaccagt caggcatttg agaagcacac ggtcacactg cttccggtag
     3901 tcaataaacc ggtaaaccag caatagacat aagcggctat ttaacgaccc tgccctgaac
     3961 cgacgaccgg gtcgaatttg ctttcgaatt tctgccattc atccgcttat tatcacttat
     4021 tcaggcgtag caccaggcgt ttaagggcac caataactgc cttaaaaaaa ttacgccccg
     4081 ccctgccact catcgcagta ctgttgtaat tcattaagca ttctgccgac atggaagcca
     4141 tcacagacgg catgatgaac ctgaatcgcc agcggcatca gcaccttgtc gccttgcgta
     4201 taatatttgc ccatggctag cggagtgtat actggcttac tatgttggca ctgatgaggg
     4261 tgtcagtgaa gtgcttcatg tggcaggaga aaaaaggctg caccggtgcg tcagcagaat
     4321 atgtgataca ggatatattc cgcttcctcg ctcactgact cgctacgctc ggtcgttcga
     4381 ctgcggcgag cggaaatggc ttacgaacgg ggcggagatt tcctggaaga tgccaggaag
     4441 atacttaaca gggaagtgag agggccgcgg caaagccgtt tttccatagg ctccgccccc
     4501 ctgacaagca tcacgaaatc tgacgctcaa atcagtggtg gcgaaacccg acaggactat
     4561 aaagatacca ggcgtttccc cctggcggct ccctcgtgcg ctctcctgtt cctgcctttc
     4621 ggtttaccgg tgtcattccg ctgttatggc cgcgtttgtc tcattccacg cctgacactc
     4681 agttccgggt aggcagttcg ctccaagctg gactgtatgc acgaaccccc cgttcagtcc
     4741 gaccgctgcg ccttatccgg taactatcgt cttgagtcca acccggaaag acatgcaaaa
     4801 gcaccactgg cagcagccac tggtaattga tttagaggag ttagtcttga agtcatgcgc
     4861 cggttaaggc taaactgaaa ggacaagttt tggtgactgc gctcctccaa gccagttacc
     4921 tcggttcaaa gagttggtag ctcagagaac cttcgaaaaa ccgccctgca aggcggtttt
     4981 ttcgttttca gagcaagaga ttacgcgcag accaaaacga tctcaagaag atcatcttat
     5041 taatcagata aaatatttgc tcatgagccc gaagtggcga gcccgatctt ccccatcggt
     5101 gatgtcggcg atataggcgc cagcaaccgc acctgtggcg ccggtgatgc cggccacgat
     5161 gcgtccggcg tagaggatct gctcatgttt gacagcttat catcgatgca taatgtgcct
     5221 gtcaaatgga cgaagcaggg attctgcaaa ccctatgcta ctccctcgag ccgtcaattg
     5281 tctgattcgt taccaattat taatttttaa agtatgggca atcaattgct cctgttaaaa
     5341 ttgctttaga aatactttgg cagcggtttg ttgtattgag tttcatttgc gcattggtta
     5401 aatggaaagt gacagtacgc tcactgcaac ctaatatttt tgaaatatcc caagagcttt
     5461 ttccttcgca tgcccacgct aaacattctt tttctctttt ggttaaatcg ttgtttgatt
     5521 tattatttgc tatatttatt tttcgataat tatcaactag agaaggaaca attaatggta
     5581 tgttcataca cgcatgtaaa aataaactat ctatatagtt gtctttttct gaatgtgcaa
     5641 aactaagcat tccgaagcca ttgttagccg tatgaatagg gaaactaaac ccagtgataa
     5701 gacctgatgt tttcgcttct ttaattacat ttggagattt tttatttaca gcattgtttt
     5761 caaatatatt ccaattaatt ggtgaatgat tggagttaga ataatctact ataggatcat
     5821 attttattaa attagcgtca tcataatatt gcctccattt tttagggtaa ttatctagga
     5881 ttgaaatatc agatttaacc atagaatgag gataaatgat cgcgagtaaa taatattcac
     5941 aatgtaccat tttagtcata tcagataagc attgattaat atcattattg cttctacaag
     6001 ctttaatttt attaattatt ctgtatgtgt cgtcggcatt tatgtttttc atcgaggcct
     6061 ttcctgtgtg acccgctgga ataggatctt atcactgccc gctttccagt cgggaaacct
     6121 gtcgtgccag ctgcattaat gaatcggcca acgcgcgggg agaggcggtt tgcgtattgg
     6181 gcgccagggt ggtttttctt ttcaccagtg agactggcaa cagctgattg cccttcaccg
     6241 cctggccctg agagagttgc agcaagcggt ccacgctggt ttgccccagc aggcgaaaat
     6301 cctgtttgat ggtggttaac ggcgggatat aacatgagct atcttcggta tcgtcgtatc
     6361 ccactaccga gatatccgca ccaacgcgca gcccggactc ggtaatggcg cgcattgcgc
     6421 ccagcgccat ctgatcgttg gcaaccagca tcgcagtggg aacgatgccc tcattcagca
     6481 tttgcatggt ttgttgaaaa ccggacatgg cactccagtc gccttcccgt tccgctatcg
     6541 gctgaatttg attgcgagtg agatatttat gccagccagc cagacgcaga cgcgccgaga
     6601 cagaacttaa tgggcccgct aacagcgcga tttgctggtg acccaatgcg accagatgct
     6661 ccacgcccag tcgcgtaccg tcctcatggg agaaaataat actgttgatg ggtgtctggt
     6721 cagagacatc aagaaataac gccggaacat tagtgcaggc agcttccaca gcaatggcat
     6781 cctggtcatc cagcggatag ttaatgatca gcccactgac gcgttgcgcg agaagattgt
     6841 gcaccgccgc tttacaggct tcgacgccgc ttcgttctac catcgacacc accacgctgg
     6901 cacccagttg atcggcgcga gatttaatcg ccgcgacaat ttgcgacggc gcgtgcaggg
     6961 ccagactgga ggtggcaacg ccaatcagca acgactgttt gcccgccagt tgttgtgcca
     7021 cgcggttggg aatgtaattc agctccgcca tcgccgcttc cactttttcc cgcgttttcg
     7081 cagaaacgtg gctggcctgg ttcaccacgc gggaaacggt ctgataagag acaccggcat
     7141 actctgcgac atcgtataac gttactggtt tcatattcac caccctgaat tgactctctt
     7201 ccgggcgcta tcatgccata ccgcgaaagg ttttgcgcca ttcgatggcg cgccgcttcg
     7261 tcaggccaca tagctttctt gttctgatcg gaacgatcgt tggctg
//
