>Addgene plasmid #49357 | pRF-BetI | depositor partial sequence | sequence record 73303 | BetI coding sequence
GTGCCGAAACTGGGTATGCAGAGCATTCGTCGTCGTCAGCTGATTGATGCAACCCTGGAAGCAATTAATG
AAGTTGGTATGCATGATGCAACCATTGCACAGATTGCACGTCGTGCCGGTGTTAGCACCGGTATTATTAG
CCATTATTTCCGCGATAAAAACGGTCTGCTGGAAGCAACCATGCGTGATATTACCAGCCAGCTGCGTGAT
GCAGTTCTGAATCGTCTGCATGCACTGCCGCAGGGTAGCGCAGAACAGCGTCTGCAGGCAATTGTTGGTG
GTAATTTTGATGAAACCCAGGTTAGCAGCGCAGCAATGAAAGCATGGCTGGCATTTTGGGCAAGCAGCAT
GCATCAGCCGATGCTGTATCGTCTGCAGCAGGTTAGCAGTCGTCGTCTGCTGAGCAATCTGGTTAGCGAA
TTTCGTCGTGAACTGCCTCGTGAACAGGCACAAGAGGCAGGTTATGGTCTGGCAGCACTGATTGATGGTC
TGTGGCTGCGTGCAGCACTGAGCGGTAAACCGCTGGATAAAACCCGTGCAAATAGCCTGACCCGTCATTT
TATCACCCAGCATCTGCCGACCGATTAA
