>Addgene plasmid #49357 | pRF-BetI | depositor partial sequence | sequence record 73304 | YFP promoter (BetI operator sequence listed in capital letters)
TTCATGGATTCGTTACCAATTGACAATTGATTGGACGTTCAATATAATGCTAGC
