>Addgene plasmid #49357 | pRF-BetI | addgene partial sequence | sequence record 74713 | pTrcHis_rev
ATCTTCTCTCATCCGCCAAAACAGCCAAGCTTATTACTTGTACAGCTCGTCCATGCCGAGAGTGATCCCG
GCGGCGGTCACGAACTCCAGCAGGACCATGTGATCGCGCTTCTCGTTGGGGTCTTTGCTCAGGGCGGACT
GGTAGCTCAGGTAGTGGTTGTCGGGCAGCAGCACGGGGCCGTCGCCGATGGGGGTGTTCTGCTGGTAGTG
GTCGGCGAGCTGCACGCTGCCGTCCTCGATGTTGTGGCGGATCTTGAAGTTCACCTTGATGCCGTTCTTC
TGCTTGTCGGCCATGATATAGACGTTGTGGCTGTTGTAGTTGTACTCCAGCTTGTGCCCCAGGATGTTGC
CGTCCTCCTTGAAGTCGATGCCCTTCAGCTCGATGCGGTTCACCAGGGTGTCGCCCTCGAACTTCACCTC
GGCGCGGGTCTTGTAGTTGCCGTCGTCCTTGAAGAAGATGGTGCGCTCCTGGACGTAGCCTTCGGGCATG
GCGGACTTGAAGAAGTCGTGCAGCTTCATGTGGTCGGGGTAGCGGGCGAAGCATTGCAGGCCGTAGCCGA
AGGTGGTCACGAGGGTGGGCCAGGGCACGGGCAGCTTGCCGGTGGTGCAGATGAACTTCAGGGTCAGCTT
GCCGTAGGTGGCATCGCCCTCGCCCTCGCCGGACACGCTGAACTTGTGGCCGTTTACGTCGCCGTCCAGC
TCGACCAGGATGGGCACCACCCCGGTGAACAGCTCCTCGCCCTTGCTCACCATCTAGTATTTCTCCTCTT
TCTCTAGTAGCTAGCATTATATTGAACGTCCAATCAATTGTCAATTGGTAACGAATCCATGAATGACGGT
ATTATAAACGCAGAAAGGCCCACCCGAAGGTGAGCCAGTGTGACTCTAGTAGAGAGCGTT
