>Addgene plasmid #49357 | pRF-BetI | addgene partial sequence | sequence record 75522 | lacI-F 5'-GCTTGCTGCAACTCTCTCAG-3'
AGGGCAATCAGCTGTTGCCAGTCTCACTGGTGAAAAGAAAAACCACCCTGGCGCCCAATACGCAAACCGC
CTCTCCCCGCGCGTTGGCCGATTCATTAATGCAGCTGGCACGACAGGTTTCCCGACTGGAAAGCGGGCAG
TGATAAGATCCTATTCCAGCGGGTCACACAGGAAAGGCCTCGATGAAAAACATAAATGCCGACGACACAT
ACAGAATAATTAATAAAATTAAAGCTTGTAGAAGCAATAATGATATTAATCAATGCTTATCTGATATGAC
TAAAATGGTACATTGTGAATATTATTTACTCGCGATCATTTATCCTCATTCTATGGTTAAATCTGATATT
TCAATCCTAGATAATTACCCTAAAAAATGGAGGCAATATTATGATGACGCTAATTTAATAAAATATGATC
CTATAGTAGATTATTCTAACTCCAATCATTCACCAATTAATTGGAATATATTTGAAAACAATGCTGTAAA
TAAAAAATCTCCAAATGTAATTAAAGAAGCGAAAACATCAGGTCTTATCACTGGGTTTAGTTTCCCTATT
CATACGGCTAACAATGGCTTCGGAATGCTTAGTTTTGCACATTCAGAAAAAGACAACTATATAGATAGTT
TATTTTTACATGCGTGTATGAACATACCATTAATTGTTCCTTCTCTAGTTGATAATTATCGAAAAATAAA
TATAGCAAATAATAAATCAAACAACGATTTAACCAAAAGAGAAAAAGAATGTTTAGCGTGGGCATGCGAA
GGAAAAAGCTCTTGGGATATTTCAAAAATATTAGGTTGCAGTGAGCGTACTGTCACTTTCCATTTAACCA
ATGCGCAAATGAAACTCAATACAACAAACCGCTGCCAAAGTATTTCTAAAGCAATTTTAACAGGAGCAAT
TGATTGCCCATACTTTAAAAATTAATAATTGGTAACGAATCAGACAATTGACGGCTCGAGGGAGTAGCAT
AGGGTTTGCAGAATCCCTGCTTCG
