>Addgene plasmid #49357 | pRF-BetI | addgene partial sequence | sequence record 75523 | EGFP_N
CCGGTGAACAGCTCCTCGCCCTTGCTCACCATCTAGTATTTCTCCTCTTTCTCTAGTAGCTAGCATTATA
TTGAACGTCCAATCAATTGTCAATTGGTAACGAATCCATGAATGACGGTATTATAAACGCAGAAAGGCCC
ACCCGAAGGTGAGCCAGTGTGACTCTAGTAGAGAGCGTTCACCGACAAACAACAGATAAAACGAAAGGCC
CAGTCTTTCGACTGAGCCTTTCGTTTTATTTGATGCCTGGGGGCTCGCCTTACGATTAATCGGTCGGCAG
ATGCTGGGTGATAAAATGACGGGTCAGGCTATTTGCACGGGTTTTATCCAGCGGTTTACCGCTCAGTGCT
GCACGCAGCCACAGACCATCAATCAGTGCTGCCAGACCATAACCTGCCTCTTGTGCCTGTTCACGAGGCA
GTTCACGACGAAATTCGCTAACCAGATTGCTCAGCAGACGACGACTGCTAACCTGCTGCAGACGATACAG
CATCGGCTGATGCATGCTGCTTGCCCAAAATGCCAGCCATGCTTTCATTGCTGCGCTGCTAACCTGGGTT
TCATCAAAATTACCACCAACAATTGCCTGCAGACGCTGTTCTGCGCTACCCTGCGGCAGTGCATGCAGAC
GATTCAGAACTGCATCACGCAGCTGGCTGGTAATATCACGCATGGTTGCTTCCAGCAGACCGTTTTTATC
GCGGAAATAATGGCTAATAATACCGGTGCTAACACCGGCACGACGTGCAATCTGTGCAATGGTTGCATCA
TGCATACCAACTTCATTAATTGCTTCCAGGGTTGCATCAATCAGCTGACGACGACGAATGCTCTGCATAC
CCAGTTTCGGCACTAGTAGTTATCCTCTGTCAAATGAGCAAGTCGTAGCAATTGTGAGCGCTCACAATTC
CACACATTATACGAGCCGATGATTAATTGTCAACACAGCCAACGATCGTTCCGATCAGAACAAGAAAGCT
ATGTGGCCTGACGAAGCGG
